>Addgene plasmid #141667 | TFORF0698 | addgene full sequence | sequence record 392754 | Addgene NGS Result
GGCTCCGGTGCCCGTCAGTGGGCAGAGCGCACATCGCCCACAGTCCCCGAGAAGTTGGGGGGAGGGGTCG
GCAATTGAACCGGTGCCTAGAGAAGGTGGCGCGGGGTAAACTGGGAAAGTGATGTCGTGTACTGGCTCCG
CCTTTTTCCCGAGGGTGGGGGAGAACCGTATATAAGTGCAGTAGTCGCCGTGAACGTTCTTTTTCGCAAC
GGGTTTGCCGCCAGAACACAGGTAAGTGCCGTGTGTGGTTCCCGCGGGCCTGGCCTCTTTACGGGTTATG
GCCCTTGCGTGCCTTGAATTACTTCCACCTGGCTGCAGTACGTGATTCTTGATCCCGAGCTTCGGGTTGG
AAGTGGGTGGGAGAGTTCGAGGCCTTGCGCTTAAGGAGCCCCTTCGCCTCGTGCTTGAGTTGAGGCCTGG
CCTGGGCGCTGGGGCCGCCGCGTGCGAATCTGGTGGCACCTTCGCGCCTGTCTCGCTGCTTTCGATAAGT
CTCTAGCCATTTAAAATTTTTGATGACCTGCTGCGACGCTTTTTTTCTGGCAAGATAGTCTTGTAAATGC
GGGCCAAGATCTGCACACTGGTATTTCGGTTTTTGGGGCCGCGGGCGGCGACGGGGCCCGTGCGTCCCAG
CGCACATGTTCGGCGAGGCGGGGCCTGCGAGCGCGGCCACCGAGAATCGGACGGGGGTAGTCTCAAGCTG
GCCGGCCTGCTCTGGTGCCTGGCCTCGCGCCGCCGTGTATCGCCCCGCCCTGGGCGGCAAGGCTGGCCCG
GTCGGCACCAGTTGCGTGAGCGGAAAGATGGCCGCTTCCCGGCCCTGCTGCAGGGAGCTCAAAATGGAGG
ACGCGGCGCTCGGGAGAGCGGGCGGGTGAGTCACCCACACAAAGGAAAAGGGCCTTTCCGTCCTCAGCCG
TCGCTTCATGTGACTCCACGGAGTACCGGGCGCCGTCCAGGCACCTCGATTAGTTCTCGAGCTTTTGGAG
TACGTCGTCTTTAGGTTGGGGGGAGGGGTTTTATGCGATGGAGTTTCCCCACACTGAGTGGGTGGAGACT
GAAGTTAGGCCAGCTTGGCACTTGATGTAATTCTCCTTGGAATTTGCCCTTTTTGAGTTTGGATCTTGGT
TCATTCTCAAGCCTCAGACAGTGGTTCAAAGTTTTTTTCTTCCATTTCAGGTGTCGTGAGGCTAGCACCG
CCACCATGGATTGTGCCTCCTGCTCAGCTCCAGGGCTCCTGGGCTGCTGGGACCAGGCTGAGGGGCTCCT
GGGCCCTGGCCCACAGGGACAACATGGCTGCCGGGAGCAGCTGGAGCTGTTCCAGACCCCGGGTTCCTGT
TACCCAGCTCAGCCGCTCTCTCCAGGTCCACAGCCTCATGATTCTCCCAGCCTCCTCCAGTGCCCCCTGC
CCTCACTGTCCCTTGGCCCCGCTGTGGTTGCTGAACCTCCTGTCCAGCTGTCCCCCAGCCCTCTCCTGTT
TGCCTCGCACACTGGTTCCAGCCTGCAGGGGTCTTCCTCTAAGCTCAGTGCCCTCCAGCCCAGCCTCACG
GCCCAAACTGCCCCTCCACAGCCCCTCGAGCTGGAGCATCCCACCAGAGGGAAGCTGGGGTCCTCTCCCG
ACAACCCTTCCTCTGCCCTGGGGCTTGCACGTCTGCAGAGCAGGGAGCACAAACCTGCTCTCTCAGCAGC
CACTTGGCAAGGGCTGGTTGTGGATCCCAGCCCTCACCCTCTCCTGGCCTTTCCTCTGCTCTCCTCTGCT
CAAGTCCACTTCTAGTAATGAACTAGTCCGTAACTTGAAAGTATTTCGATTTCTTGGCTTTATATATCTT
GTGGAAAGGACGAGGAAGTCGGCCTGTGGACTTGTCTACGCGTTAAGTCGACAATCAACCTCTGGATTAC
AAAATTTGTGAAAGATTGACTGGTATTCTTAACTATGTTGCTCCTTTTACGCTATGTGGATACGCTGCTT
TAATGCCTTTGTATCATGCTATTGCTTCCCGTATGGCTTTCATTTTCTCCTCCTTGTATAAATCCTGGTT
GCTGTCTCTTTATGAGGAGTTGTGGCCCGTTGTCAGGCAACGTGGCGTGGTGTGCACTGTGTTTGCTGAC
GCAACCCCCACTGGTTGGGGCATTGCCACCACCTGTCAGCTCCTTTCCGGGACTTTCGCTTTCCCCCTCC
CTATTGCCACGGCGGAACTCATCGCCGCCTGCCTTGCCCGCTGCTGGACAGGGGCTCGGCTGTTGGGCAC
TGACAATTCCGTGGTGTTGTCGGGGAAATCATCGTCCTTTCCTTGGCTGCTCGCCTGTGTTGCCACCTGG
ATTCTGCGCGGGACGTCCTTCTGCTACGTCCCTTCGGCCCTCAATCCAGCGGACCTTCCTTCCCGCGGCC
TGCTGCCGGCTCTGCGGCCTCTTCCGCGTCTTCGCCTTCGCCCTCAGACGAGTCGGATCTCCCTTTGGGC
CGCCTCCCCGCGTCGACTTTAAGACCAATGACTTACAAGGCAGCTGTAGATCTTAGCCACTTTTTAAAAG
AAAAGGGGGGACTGGAAGGGCTAATTCACTCCCAACGAAGACAAGATCTGCTTTTTGCTTGTACTGGGTC
TCTCTGGTTAGACCAGATCTGAGCCTGGGAGCTCTCTGGCTAACTAGGGAACCCACTGCTTAAGCCTCAA
TAAAGCTTGCCTTGAGTGCTTCAAGTAGTGTGTGCCCGTCTGTTGTGTGACTCTGGTAACTAGAGATCCC
TCAGACCCTTTTAGTCAGTGTGGAAAATCTCTAGCAGTACGTATAGTAGTTCATGTCATCTTATTATTCA
GTATTTATAACTTGCAAAGAAATGAATATCAGAGAGTGAGAGGAACTTGTTTATTGCAGCTTATAATGGT
TACAAATAAAGCAATAGCATCACAAATTTCACAAATAAAGCATTTTTTTCACTGCATTCTAGTTGTGGTT
TGTCCAAACTCATCAATGTATCTTATCATGTCTGGCTCTAGCTATCCCGCCCCTAACTCCGCCCATCCCG
CCCCTAACTCCGCCCAGTTCCGCCCATTCTCCGCCCCATGGCTGACTAATTTTTTTTATTTATGCAGAGG
CCGAGGCCGCCTCGGCCTCTGAGCTATTCCAGAAGTAGTGAGGAGGCTTTTTTGGAGGCCTAGGGACGTA
CCCAATTCGCCCTATAGTGAGTCGTATTACGCGCGCTCACTGGCCGTCGTTTTACAACGTCGTGACTGGG
AAAACCCTGGCGTTACCCAACTTAATCGCCTTGCAGCACATCCCCCTTTCGCCAGCTGGCGTAATAGCGA
AGAGGCCCGCACCGATCGCCCTTCCCAACAGTTGCGCAGCCTGAATGGCGAATGGG
[124 nt withheld, positions 3347-3470]
C
[91 nt withheld, positions 3472-3562]
A
[49 nt withheld, positions 3564-3612]
CCTTTGACGTTGGAGTCCACGTTCTTT
[37 nt withheld, positions 3640-3676]
ACCCTATCTCGGTCTATTCTTTTGATTTATAAGGGATTTTGCCGATTTCGGCCTATTGGTTAAAAAATGA
GCTGATTTAACAAAAATTTAACGCGAATTTTAACAAAATATTAACGCTTACAATTTAGGTGGCACTTTTC
GGGGAAATGTGCGCGGAACCCCTATTTGTTTATTTTTCTAAATACATTCAAATATGTATCCGCTCATGAG
ACAATAACCCTGATAAATGCTTCAATAATATTGAAAAAGGAAGAGTATGAGTATTCAACATTTCCGTGTC
GCCCTTATTCCCTTTTTTGCGGCATTTTGCCTTCCTGTTTTTGCTCACCCAGAAACGCTGGTGAAAGTAA
AAGATGCTGAAGATCAGTTGGGTGCACGAGTGGGTTACATCGAACTGGATCTCAACAGCGGTAAGATCCT
TGAGAGTTTTCGCCCCGAAGAACGTTTTCCAATGATGAGCACTTTTAAAGTTCTGCTATGTGGCGCGGTA
TTATCCCGTATTGACGCCGGGCAAGAGCAACTCGGTCGCCGCATACACTATTCTCAGAATGACTTGGTTG
AGTACTCACCAGTCACAGAAAAGCATCTTACGGATGGCATGACAGTAAGAGAATTATGCAGTGCTGCCAT
AACCATGAGTGATAACACTGCGGCCAACTTACTTCTGACAACGATCGGAGGACCGAAGGAGCTAACCGCT
TTTTTGCACAACATGGGGGATCATGTAACTCGCCTTGATCGTTGGGAACCGGAGCTGAATGAAGCCATAC
CAAACGACGAGCGTGACACCACGATGCCTGTAGCAATGGCAACAACGTTGCGCAAACTATTAACTGGCGA
ACTACTTACTCTAGCTTCCCGGCAACAATTAATAGACTGGATGGAGGCGGATAAAGTTGCAGGACCACTT
CTGCGCTCGGCCCTTCCGGCTGGCTGGTTTATTGCTGATAAATCTGGAGCCGGTGAGCGTGGGTCTCGCG
GTATCATTGCAGCACTGGGGCCAGATGGTAAGCCCTCCCGTATCGTAGTTATCTACACGACGGGGAGTCA
GGCAACTATGGATGAACGAAATAGACAGATCGCTGAGATAGGTGCCTCACTGATTAAGCATTGGTAACTG
TCAGACCAAGTTTACTCATATATACTTTAGATTGATTTAAAACTTCATTTTTAATTTAAAAGGATCTAGG
TGAAGATCCTTTTTGATAATCTCATGACCAAAATCCCTTAACGTGAGTTTTCGTTCCACTGAGCGTCAGA
CCCCGTAGAAAAGATCAAAGGATCTTCTTGAGATCCTTTTTTTCTGCGCGTAATCTGCTGCTTGCAAACA
AAAAAACCACCGCTACCAGCGGTGGTTTGTTTGCCGGATCAAGAGCTACCAACTCTTTTTCCGAAGGTAA
CTGGCTTCAGCAGAGCGCAGATACCAAATACTGTTCTTCTAGTGTAGCCGTAGTTAGGCCACCACTTCAA
GAACTCTGTAGCACCGCCTACATACCTCGCTCTGCTAATCCTGTTACCAGTGGCTGCTGCCAGTGGCGAT
AAGTCGTGTCTTACCGGGTTGGACTCAAGACGATAGTTACCGGATAAGGCGCAGCGGTCGGGCTGAACGG
GGGGTTCGTGCACACAGCCCAGCTTGGAGCGAACGACCTACACCGAACTGAGATACCTACAGCGTGAGCT
ATGAGAAAGCGCCACGCTTCCCGAAGGGAGAAAGGCGGACAGGTATCCGGTAAGCGGCAGGGTCGGAACA
GGAGAGCGCACGAGGGAGCTTCCAGGGGGAAACGCCTGGTATCTTTATAGTCCTGTCGGGTTTCGCCACC
TCTGACTTGAGCGTCGATTTTTGTGATGCTCGTCAGGGGGGCGGAGCCTATGGAAAAACGCCAGCAACGC
GGCCTTTTTACGGTTCCTGGCCTTTTGCTGGCCTTTTGCTCACATGTTCTTTCCTGCGTTATCCCCTGAT
TCTGTGGATAACCGTATTACCGCCTTTGAGTGAGCTGATACCGCTCGCCGCAGCCGAACGACCGAGCGCA
GCGAGTCAGTGAGCGAGGAAGCGGAAGAGCGCCCAATACGCAAACCGCCTCTCCCCGCGCGTTGGCCGAT
TCATTAATGCAGCTGGCACGACAGGTTTCCCGACTGGAAAGCGGGCAGTGAGCGCAACGCAATTAATGTG
AGTTAGCTCACTCATTAGGCACCCCAGGCTTTACACTTTATGCTTCCGGCTCGTATGTTGTGTGGAATTG
TGAGCGGATAACAATTTCACACAGGAAACAGCTATGACCATGATTACGCCAAGCGCGCAATTAACCCTCA
CTAAAGGGAACAAAAGCTGGAGCTGCAAGCTTAATGTAGTCTTATGCAATACTCTTGTAGTCTTGCAACA
TGGTAACGATGAGTTAGCAACATGCCTTACAAGGAGAGAAAAAGCACCGTGCATGCCGATTGGTGGAAGT
AAGGTGGTACGATCGTGCCTTATTAGGAAGGCAACAGACGGGTCTGACATGGATTGGACGAACCACTGAA
TTGCCGCATTGCAGAGATATTGTATTTAAGTGCCTAGCTCGATACATAAACGGGTCTCTCTGGTTAGACC
AGATCTGAGCCTGGGAGCTCTCTGGCTAACTAGGGAACCCACTGCTTAAGCCTCAATAAAGCTTGCCTTG
AGTGCTTCAAGTAGTGTGTGCCCGTCTGTTGTGTGACTCTGGTAACTAGAGATCCCTCAGACCCTTTTAG
TCAGTGTGGAAAATCTCTAGCAGTGGCGCCCGAACAGGGACTTGAAAGCGAAAGGGAAACCAGAGGAGCT
CTCTCGACGCAGGACTCGGCTTGCTGAAGCGCGCACGGCAAGAGGCGAGGGGCGGCGACTGGTGAGTACG
CCAAAAATTTTGACTAGCGGAGGCTAGAAGGAGAGAGATGGGTGCGAGAGCGTCAGTATTAAGCGGGGGA
GAATTAGATCGCGATGGGAAAAAATTCGGTTAAGGCCAGGGGGAAAGAAAAAATATAAATTAAAACATAT
AGTATGGGCAAGCAGGGAGCTAGAACGATTCGCAGTTAATCCTGGCCTGTTAGAAACATCAGAAGGCTGT
AGACAAATACTGGGACAGCTACAACCATCCCTTCAGACAGGATCAGAAGAACTTAGATCATTATATAATA
CAGTAGCAACCCTCTATTGTGTGCATCAAAGGATAGAGATAAAAGACACCAAGGAAGCTTTAGACAAGAT
AGAGGAAGAGCAAAACAAAAGTAAGACCACCGCACAGCAAGCGGCCGCTGATCTTCAGACCTGGAGGAGG
AGATATGAGGGACAATTGGAGAAGTGAATTATATAAATATAAAGTAGTAAAAATTGAACCATTAGGAGTA
GCACCCACCAAGGCAAAGAGAAGAGTGGTGCAGAGAGAAAAAAGAGCAGTGGGAATAGGAGCTTTGTTCC
TTGGGTTCTTGGGAGCAGCAGGAAGCACTATGGGCGCAGCGTCAATGACGCTGACGGTACAGGCCAGACA
ATTATTGTCTGGTATAGTGCAGCAGCAGAACAATTTGCTGAGGGCTATTGAGGCGCAACAGCATCTGTTG
CAACTCACAGTCTGGGGCATCAAGCAGCTCCAGGCAAGAATCCTGGCTGTGGAAAGATACCTAAAGGATC
AACAGCTCCTGGGGATTTGGGGTTGCTCTGGAAAACTCATTTGCACCACTGCTGTGCCTTGGAATGCTAG
TTGGAGTAATAAATCTCTGGAACAGATTTGGAATCACACGACCTGGATGGAGTGGGACAGAGAAATTAAC
AATTACACAAGCTTAATACACTCCTTAATTGAAGAATCGCAAAACCAGCAAGAAAAGAATGAACAAGAAT
TATTGGAATTAGATAAATGGGCAAGTTTGTGGAATTGGTTTAACATAACAAATTGGCTGTGGTATATAAA
ATTATTCATAATGATAGTAGGAGGCTTGGTAGGTTTAAGAATAGTTTTTGCTGTACTTTCTATAGTGAAT
AGAGTTAGGCAGGGATATTCACCATTATCGTTTCAGACCCACCTCCCAACCCCGAGGGGACCCATGCATT
GCATCTCAATTAGTCAGCAACCAGGTGTGGAAAGTCCCCAGGCTCCCCAGCAGGCAGAAGTATGCAAAGC
ATGCGTCTCAATTAGTCAGCAACCATAGTCCCGCCCCTAACTCCGCCCATCCCGCCCCTAACTCCGCCCA
GTTCCGCCCATTCTCCGCCCCATGGCTGACTAATTTTTTTTATTTATGCAGAGGCCGAGGCCGCCTCGGC
CTCTGAGCTATTCCAGAAGTAGTGAGGAGGCTTTTTTGGAGGCCTAGGCTTTTGCAAAAAGCTTTCTAGA
GGTACCACCGGAGCTTACCATGACCGAGTACAAGCCCACGGTGCGCCTCGCCACCCGCGACGACGTCCCC
AGGGCCGTACGCACCCTCGCCGCCGCGTTCGCCGACTACCCCGCCACGCGCCACACCGTCGATCCGGACC
GCCACATCGAGCGGGTCACCGAGCTGCAAGAACTCTTCCTCACGCGCGTCGGGCTCGACATCGGCAAGGT
GTGGGTCGCGGACGACGGCGCCGCCGTGGCGGTCTGGACCACGCCGGAGAGCGTCGAAGCGGGGGCGGTG
TTCGCCGAGATCGGCCCGCGCATGGCCGAGTTGAGCGGTTCCCGGCTGGCCGCGCAGCAACAGATGGAAG
GCCTCCTGGCGCCGCACCGGCCCAAGGAGCCCGCGTGGTTCCTGGCCACCGTCGGCGTCTCGCCCGACCA
CCAGGGCAAGGGTCTGGGCAGCGCCGTCGTGCTCCCCGGAGTGGAGGCGGCCGAGCGCGCCGGGGTGCCC
GCCTTCCTGGAGACCTCCGCGCCCCGCAACCTCCCCTTCTACGAGCGGCTCGGCTTCACCGTCACCGCCG
ACGTCGAGGTGCCCGAAGGACCGCGCACCTGGTGCATGACCCGCAAGCCCGGTGCCAGTTAACGAATTCT
AGATCTTGAGACAAATGGCAGTATTCATCCACAATTTTAAAAGAAAAGGGGGGATTGGGGGGTACAGTGC
AGGGGAAAGAATAGTAGACATAATAGCAACAGACATACAAACTAAAGAATTACAAAAACAAATTACAAAA
ATTCAAAATTTTCGGGTTTATTACAGGGACAGCAGAGATCCACTTTGGCGCCGGCTCGAGGCCTGCAGGT
GCAAAGATGGATAAAGTTTTAAACAGAGAGGAATCTTTGCAGCTAATGGACCTTCTAGGTCTTGAAAGGA
GTGGGAATT
Features (pLannotate 1.2.2; 31 found; start..end, strand, type, name):
      1..1179    +  promoter       EF-1α promoter: strong constitutive promoter for human elongation factor EF-1α
   1196..1762    +  CDS            BATF2 (fragment): BATF2_HUMAN - Experimental evidence at protein level: Swiss-Prot protein existence level 1. AP-1 family transcription factor that controls the differentiation of lineage-specific cells in the immune system. Following infection, participates in the differentiation of CD8(+) thymic conventional dendritic cells in the immune system. Acts via the formation of a heterodimer with JUN family proteins that recognizes and binds DNA sequence 5'-TGA[CG]TCA-3' and regulates expression of target genes (By similarity). Selectively suppresses CCN1 transcription and hence blocks the downstream cell proliferat
   1778..1831    +  promoter       U6 promoter (fragment): RNA polymerase III promoter for human U6 snRNA
   1873..2461    +  misc_feature   WPRE: woodchuck hepatitis virus posttranscriptional regulatory element
   2512..2531    +  misc_feature   cPPT/CTS (fragment): central polypurine tract and central termination sequence of HIV-1
   2533..2766    +  LTR            3' LTR (ΔU3): self-inactivating 3' long terminal repeat (LTR) from HIV-1
   2844..2965    +  polyA_signal   SV40 poly(A) signal: SV40 polyadenylation signal
   3005..3140    +  rep_origin     SV40 ori: SV40 origin of replication
   3161..3179    -  promoter       T7 promoter: promoter for bacteriophage T7 RNA polymerase
   3187..3342    +  CDS            lacZα (fragment): LacZα fragment of β-galactosidase; lacZ fragment
   3347..3775    +  rep_origin     f1 ori (sequence partly withheld): f1 bacteriophage origin of replication; arrow indicates direction of (+) strand synthesis
   3828..3932    +  promoter       AmpR promoter: bla
   3933..4793    +  CDS            AmpR: β-lactamase; bla; confers resistance to ampicillin, carbenicillin, and related antibiotics
   4964..5552    +  rep_origin     ori: high-copy-number ColE1/pMB1/pBR322/pUC origin of replication
   5735..5827    +  CDS            lacI (fragment): lac repressor; lacI; The lac repressor binds to the lac operator to inhibit transcription in E. coli. This inhibition can be relieved by adding lactose or isopropyl-β-D-thiogalactopyranoside (IPTG).
   5840..5861    +  protein_bind   CAP binding site: CAP binding activates transcription in the presence of cAMP. E. coli catabolite activator protein
   5876..5906    +  promoter       lac promoter: promoter for the E. coli lac operon
   5914..5930    +  protein_bind   lac operator: The lac repressor binds to the lac operator to inhibit transcription in E. coli. This inhibition can be relieved by adding lactose or isopropyl-β-D-thiogalactopyranoside (IPTG). lac repressor encoded by lacI
   5975..5993    +  promoter       T3 promoter: promoter for bacteriophage T3 RNA polymerase
   6021..6247    +  promoter       RSV promoter: Rous sarcoma virus enhancer/promoter
   6248..6428    +  LTR            5' LTR (truncated): truncated 5' long terminal repeat (LTR) from HIV-1
   6475..6600    +  misc_feature   HIV-1 Ψ: packaging signal of human immunodeficiency virus type 1
   6584..6947    +  CDS            HIV-1 gag (fragment): gag protein from human immunodeficiency virus 1; gag
   7093..7326    +  misc_feature   RRE: The Rev response element (RRE) of HIV-1 allows for Rev-dependent mRNA export from the nucleus to the cytoplasm.
   7703..7729    +  CDS            Rev (fragment): human immunodeficiency virus 1 (HIV-1) Rev protein; rev; enhances nuclear export of unspliced and incompletely spliced viral mRNAs
   7736..7759    +  promoter       SV40 promoter (fragment): SV40 early promoter
   7760..7831    +  promoter       SV40 promoter (fragment): SV40 enhancer and early promoter
   7855..7990    +  rep_origin     SV40 ori: SV40 origin of replication
   8036..8632    +  CDS            PuroR (fragment): puromycin N-acetyltransferase; pac from Streptomyces; confers resistance to puromycin
   8681..8798    +  misc_feature   cPPT/CTS: central polypurine tract and central termination sequence of HIV-1
   8863..8929    +  CDS            small t antigen (fragment): SV40 (simian virus 40) small t antigen
