[The description below was written by a language model from this plasmid's Addgene catalogue record and pLannotate feature annotations shown in this document.]
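Description:
TFORF0698 is a lentiviral mammalian expression plasmid built on the pLX_TRC317 backbone, one member of a large barcoded collection of transcription factor open reading frames. It carries the human BATF2 (also known as SARI) coding sequence, an AP-1 family basic leucine zipper transcription factor, expressed from the strong constitutive EF-1α promoter. According to the record, each ORF in the collection is paired with a unique 24-bp barcode. This lets the transcription factor delivered to a cell be identified by sequencing in pooled overexpression screens. The barcode itself is not annotated in the feature table. A WPRE lies downstream of the ORF to enhance transcript stability and expression.

The viral architecture is that of a third-generation, self-inactivating vector. An RSV promoter drives a truncated HIV-1 5' LTR, followed by the Ψ packaging signal with a partial gag sequence, the Rev response element for nuclear export of the genomic RNA, and a cPPT/CTS. The transfer cassette ends in a ΔU3 3' LTR, followed by an SV40 polyadenylation signal. Within the proviral region, upstream of the EF-1α cassette, an SV40 early promoter drives a puromycin N-acetyltransferase gene for selecting transduced mammalian cells.

In bacteria the plasmid is maintained through a high-copy ColE1/pUC-type origin and ampicillin resistance. An f1 origin and residual lac, T7 and T3 elements also remain from the cloning backbone. The short U6, small t antigen and lacI matches in the annotation appear to be fragmentary sequence remnants rather than functional parts. The depositor notes that the ORF was synthesized and that the plasmid may be prone to recombination, as is common for LTR-containing vectors.
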