Addgene plasmid #141667: TFORF0698
Purpose: Lentiviral vector for overexpressing transcription factor ORFs with unique 24-bp barcodes. Barcodes facilitate identification of transcription factors in pooled screens.
Depositing lab: Feng Zhang. Depositing organization: Broad Institute. Publication: A transcription factor atlas of directed differentiation. Joung J, Ma S, Tay T, Geiger-Schuller KR, Kirchgatterer PC, Verdine VK, Guo B, Arias-Garcia MA, Allen WE, Singh A, Kuksenko O, Abudayyeh OO, Gootenberg JS, Fu Z, Macrae RK, Buenrostro JD, Regev A, Zhang F. Cell. 2023 Jan 5;186(1):209-229.e26. doi: 10.1016/j.cell.2022.11.026. PubMed 36608654.
Backbone
  Vector backbone: pLX_TRC317
  Backbone manufacturer: Broad Institute Genetic Perturbation Platform
  Backbone size w/o insert (bp): 8264
  Vector type: Mammalian Expression, Lentiviral
  Selectable markers: Puromycin
Growth in bacteria
  Bacterial resistance: Ampicillin, 100 μg/mL
  Growth temperature: 37°C
  Growth strain: NEB Stable
  Copy number: High Copy
Gene/Insert
  Gene/Insert name: BATF2
  Species: H. sapiens (human)
  Insert size (bp): 671
  Entrez Gene: BATF2 (a.k.a. SARI)
  Promoter: EF1a
  Cloning method: Unknown
  Sequencing primers: 5′ GGGTGGAGACTGAAGTTAGGCCAG; 3′ CACATAGCGTAAAAGGAGCAACATAG
Terms and licenses: Academic/Nonprofit Terms; Industry Terms: Not Available to Industry
Depositor comments: NM_001300808,ENST00000435842 . The transcription factor ORF portion of this plasmid was synthesized by Genewiz. Please test multiple small colonies in case of plasmid recombination. To make this collection available in a timely manner, a portion of this collection was not fully sequenced by Addgene. If an Addgene verified full plasmid sequence is not available, please contact us prior to placing an order to request the full sequence.
How to cite: TFORF0698 was a gift from Feng Zhang (Addgene plasmid # 141667 ; http://n2t.net/addgene:141667 ; RRID:Addgene_141667)
