>Addgene plasmid #141667 | TFORF0698 | depositor partial sequence | sequence record 277138 | Insert
ACCGCCACCATGGATTGTGCCTCCTGCTCAGCTCCAGGGCTCCTGGGCTGCTGGGACCAGGCTGAGGGGC
TCCTGGGCCCTGGCCCACAGGGACAACATGGCTGCCGGGAGCAGCTGGAGCTGTTCCAGACCCCGGGTTC
CTGTTACCCAGCTCAGCCGCTCTCTCCAGGTCCACAGCCTCATGATTCTCCCAGCCTCCTCCAGTGCCCC
CTGCCCTCACTGTCCCTTGGCCCCGCTGTGGTTGCTGAACCTCCTGTCCAGCTGTCCCCCAGCCCTCTCC
TGTTTGCCTCGCACACTGGTTCCAGCCTGCAGGGGTCTTCCTCTAAGCTCAGTGCCCTCCAGCCCAGCCT
CACGGCCCAAACTGCCCCTCCACAGCCCCTCGAGCTGGAGCATCCCACCAGAGGGAAGCTGGGGTCCTCT
CCCGACAACCCTTCCTCTGCCCTGGGGCTTGCACGTCTGCAGAGCAGGGAGCACAAACCTGCTCTCTCAG
CAGCCACTTGGCAAGGGCTGGTTGTGGATCCCAGCCCTCACCCTCTCCTGGCCTTTCCTCTGCTCTCCTC
TGCTCAAGTCCACTTCTAGTAATGAACTAGTCCGTAACTTGAAAGTATTTCGATTTCTTGGCTTTATATA
TCTTGTGGAAAGGACGAGGAAGTCGGCCTGTGGACTTGTCT
