>Addgene plasmid #141667 | TFORF0698 | depositor partial sequence | sequence record 277139 | Barcode
GGAAGTCGGCCTGTGGACTTGTCT
